>Addgene plasmid #71791 | p405-BrdU-Inc | addgene full sequence | sequence record 322151 | Addgene NGS Result
ATCCTTTTGTTGTTTCCGGGTGTACAATATGGACTTCCTCTTTTCTGGCAACCAAACCCATACATCGGGA
TTCCTATAATACCTTCGTTGGTCTCCCTAACATGTAGGTGGCGGAGGGGAGATATACAATAGAACAGATA
CCAGACAAGACATAATGGGCTAAACAAGACTACACCAATTACACTGCCTCATTGATGGTGGTACATAACG
AACTAATACTGTAGCCCTAGACTTGATAGCCATCATCATATCGAAGTTTCACTACCCTTTTTCCATTTGC
CATCTATTGAAGTAATAATAGGCGCATGCAACTTCTTTTCTTTTTTTTTCTTTTCTCTCTCCCCCGTTGT
TGTCTCACCATATCCGCAATGACAAAAAAATGATGGAAGACACTAAAGGAAAAAATTAACGACAAAGACA
GCACCAACAGATGTCGTTGTTCCAGAGCTGATGAGGGGTATCTCGAAGCACACGAAACTTTTTCCTTCCT
TCATTCACGCACACTACTCTCTAATGAGCAACGGTATACGGCCTTCCTTCCAGTTACTTGAATTTGAAAT
AAAAAAAAGTTTGCTGTCTTGCTATCAAGTATAAATAGACCTGCAATTATTAATCTTTTGTTTCCTCGTC
ATTGTTCTCGTTCCCTTTCTTCCTTGTTTCTTTTTCTGCACAATATTTCAAGCTATACCAAGCATACAAT
CAACTCCAAGCTCGGAATTCGATATCAAGCTTATCGATAAGCTTGATATCGAATTCCTGCAGCCCGGGGG
ATCT
[1368 nt withheld, positions 775-2142]
TGACTCGAGGCGGCCGCTCTAGAACTAGTGGATCCCCCGGGCTGCAGGAATTCGATATCAAGCTTATCGA
TACCGTCGACCTCGAGGGGGGGCCCGGTACCCAATTCGCCCTATAGTGAGTCGTATTACGCGCGCTCACT
GGCCGTCGTTTTACAACGTCGTGACTGGGAAAACCCTGGCGTTACCCAACTTAATCGCCTTGCAGCACAT
CCCCCTTTCGCCAGCTGGCGTAATAGCGAAGAGGCCCGCACCGATCGCCCTTCCCAACAGTTGCGCAGCC
TGAATGGCGAATGG
[124 nt withheld, positions 2437-2560]
C
[91 nt withheld, positions 2562-2652]
A
[49 nt withheld, positions 2654-2702]
CCTTTGACGTTGGAGTCCACGTTCTTT
[37 nt withheld, positions 2730-2766]
ACCCTATCTCGGTCTATTCTTTTGATTTATAAGGGATTTTGCCGATTTCGGCCTATTGGTTAAAAAATGA
GCTGATTTAACAAAAATTTAACGCGAATTTTAACAAAATATTAACGCTTACAATTTCCTGATGCGGTATT
TTCTCCTTACGCATCTGTGCGGTATTTCACACCGCATATCGACCGGTCGAGGAGAACTTCTAGTATATCT
ACATACCTAATATTATTGCCTTATTAAAAATGGAATCCCAACAATTACATCAAAATCCACATTCTCTTCA
AAATCAATTGTCCTGTACTTCCTTGTTCATGTGTGTTCAAAAACGTTATATTTATAGGATAATTATACTC
TATTTCTCAACAAGTAATTGGTTGTTTGGCCGAGCGGTCTAAGGCGCCTGATTCAAGAAATATCTTGACC
GCAGTTAACTGTGGGAATACTCAGGTATCGTAAGATGCAAGAGTTCGAATCTCTTAGCAACCATTATTTT
TTTCCTCAACATAACGAGAACACACAGGGGCGCTATCGCACAGAATCAAATTCGATGACTGGAAATTTTT
TGTTAATTTCAGAGGTCGCCTGACGCATATACCTTTTTCAACTGAAAAATTGGGAGAAAAAGGAAAGGTG
AGAGCGCCGGAACCGGCTTTTCATATAGAATAGAGAAGCGTTCATGACTAAATGCTTGCATCACAATACT
TGAAGTTGACAATATTATTTAAGGACCTATTGTTTTTTCCAATAGGTGGTTAGCAATCGTCTTACTTTCT
AACTTTTCTTACCTTTTACATTTCAGCAATATATATATATATATTTCAAGGATATACCATTCTAATGTCT
GCCCCTAAGAAGATCGTCGTTTTGCCAGGTGACCACGTTGGTCAAGAAATCACAGCCGAAGCCATTAAGG
TTCTTAAAGCTATTTCTGATGTTCGTTCCAATGTCAAGTTCGATTTCGAAAATCATTTAATTGGTGGTGC
TGCTATCGATGCTACAGGTGTTCCACTTCCAGATGAGGCGCTGGAAGCCTCCAAGAAGGCTGATGCCGTT
TTGTTAGGTGCTGTGGGTGGTCCTAAATGGGGTACCGGTAGTGTTAGACCTGAACAAGGTTTACTAAAAA
TCCGTAAAGAACTTCAATTGTACGCCAACTTAAGACCATGTAACTTTGCATCCGACTCTCTTTTAGACTT
ATCTCCAATCAAGCCACAATTTGCTAAAGGTACTGACTTCGTTGTTGTCAGAGAATTAGTGGGAGGTATT
TACTTTGGTAAGAGAAAGGAAGACGATGGTGATGGTGTCGCTTGGGATAGTGAACAATACACCGTTCCAG
AAGTGCAAAGAATCACAAGAATGGCCGCTTTCATGGCCCTACAACATGAGCCACCATTGCCTATTTGGTC
CTTGGATAAAGCTAATGTTTTGGCCTCTTCAAGATTATGGAGAAAAACTGTGGAGGAAACCATCAAGAAC
GAATTCCCTACATTGAAGGTTCAACATCAATTGATTGATTCTGCCGCCATGATCCTAGTTAAGAACCCAA
CCCACCTAAATGGTATTATAATCACCAGCAACATGTTTGGTGATATCATCTCCGATGAAGCCTCCGTTAT
CCCAGGTTCCTTGGGTTTGTTGCCATCTGCGTCCTTGGCCTCTTTGCCAGACAAGAACACCGCATTTGGT
TTGTACGAACCATGCCACGGTTCTGCTCCAGATTTGCCAAAGAATAAGGTCAACCCTATCGCCACTATCT
TGTCTGCTGCAATGATGTTGAAATTGTCATTGAACTTGCCTGAAGAAGGTAAGGCCATTGAAGATGCAGT
TAAAAAGGTTTTGGATGCAGGTATCAGAACTGGTGATTTAGGTGGTTCCAACAGTACCACCGAAGTCGGT
GATGCTGTCGCCGAAGAAGTTAAGAAAATCCTTGCTTAAAAAGATTCTCTTTTTTTATGATATTTGTACA
TAAACTTTATAAATGAAATTCATAATAGAAACGACACGAAATTACAAAATGGAATATGTTCATAGGGTAG
ACGAAACTATATACGCAATCTACATACATTTATCAAGAAGGAGAAAAAGGAGGATGTAAAGGAATACAGG
TAAGCAAATTGATACTAATGGCTCAACGTGATAAGGAAAAAGAATTGCACTTTAACATTAATATTGACAA
GGAGGAGGGCACCACACAAAAAGTTAGGTGTAACAGAAAATCATGAAACTATGATTCCTAATTTATATAT
TGGAGGATTTTCTCTAAAAAAAAAAAAATACAACAAATAAAAAACACTCAATGACCTGACCATTTGATGG
AGTTTAAGTCAATACCTTCTTGAACCATTTCCCATAATGGTGAAAGTTCCCTCAAGAATTTTACTCTGTC
AGAAACGGCCTTAACGACGTAGTCGATATGGTGCACTCTCAGTACAATCTGCTCTGATGCCGCATAGTTA
AGCCAGCCCCGACACCCGCCAACACCCGCTGACGCGCCCTGACGGGCTTGTCTGCTCCCGGCATCCGCTT
ACAGACAAGCTGTGACCGTCTCCGGGAGCTGCATGTGTCAGAGGTTTTCACCGTCATCACCGAAACGCGC
GAGACGAAAGGGCCTCGTGATACGCCTATTTTTATAGGTTAATGTCATGATAATAATGGTTTCTTAGACG
TCAGGTGGCACTTTTCGGGGAAATGTGCGCGGAACCCCTATTTGTTTATTTTTCTAAATACATTCAAATA
TGTATCCGCTCATGAGACAATAACCCTGATAAATGCTTCAATAATATTGAAAAAGGAAGAGTATGAGTAT
TCAACATTTCCGTGTCGCCCTTATTCCCTTTTTTGCGGCATTTTGCCTTCCTGTTTTTGCTCACCCAGAA
ACGCTGGTGAAAGTAAAAGATGCTGAAGATCAGTTGGGTGCACGAGTGGGTTACATCGAACTGGATCTCA
ACAGCGGTAAGATCCTTGAGAGTTTTCGCCCCGAAGAACGTTTTCCAATGATGAGCACTTTTAAAGTTCT
GCTATGTGGCGCGGTATTATCCCGTATTGACGCCGGGCAAGAGCAACTCGGTCGCCGCATACACTATTCT
CAGAATGACTTGGTTGAGTACTCACCAGTCACAGAAAAGCATCTTACGGATGGCATGACAGTAAGAGAAT
TATGCAGTGCTGCCATAACCATGAGTGATAACACTGCGGCCAACTTACTTCTGACAACGATCGGAGGACC
GAAGGAGCTAACCGCTTTTTTGCACAACATGGGGGATCATGTAACTCGCCTTGATCGTTGGGAACCGGAG
CTGAATGAAGCCATACCAAACGACGAGCGTGACACCACGATGCCTGTAGCAATGGCAACAACGTTGCGCA
AACTATTAACTGGCGAACTACTTACTCTAGCTTCCCGGCAACAATTAATAGACTGGATGGAGGCGGATAA
AGTTGCAGGACCACTTCTGCGCTCGGCCCTTCCGGCTGGCTGGTTTATTGCTGATAAATCTGGAGCCGGT
GAGCGTGGGTCTCGCGGTATCATTGCAGCACTGGGGCCAGATGGTAAGCCCTCCCGTATCGTAGTTATCT
ACACGACGGGGAGTCAGGCAACTATGGATGAACGAAATAGACAGATCGCTGAGATAGGTGCCTCACTGAT
TAAGCATTGGTAACTGTCAGACCAAGTTTACTCATATATACTTTAGATTGATTTAAAACTTCATTTTTAA
TTTAAAAGGATCTAGGTGAAGATCCTTTTTGATAATCTCATGACCAAAATCCCTTAACGTGAGTTTTCGT
TCCACTGAGCGTCAGACCCCGTAGAAAAGATCAAAGGATCTTCTTGAGATCCTTTTTTTCTGCGCGTAAT
CTGCTGCTTGCAAACAAAAAAACCACCGCTACCAGCGGTGGTTTGTTTGCCGGATCAAGAGCTACCAACT
CTTTTTCCGAAGGTAACTGGCTTCAGCAGAGCGCAGATACCAAATACTGTTCTTCTAGTGTAGCCGTAGT
TAGGCCACCACTTCAAGAACTCTGTAGCACCGCCTACATACCTCGCTCTGCTAATCCTGTTACCAGTGGC
TGCTGCCAGTGGCGATAAGTCGTGTCTTACCGGGTTGGACTCAAGACGATAGTTACCGGATAAGGCGCAG
CGGTCGGGCTGAACGGGGGGTTCGTGCACACAGCCCAGCTTGGAGCGAACGACCTACACCGAACTGAGAT
ACCTACAGCGTGAGCTATGAGAAAGCGCCACGCTTCCCGAAGGGAGAAAGGCGGACAGGTATCCGGTAAG
CGGCAGGGTCGGAACAGGAGAGCGCACGAGGGAGCTTCCAGGGGGAAACGCCTGGTATCTTTATAGTCCT
GTCGGGTTTCGCCACCTCTGACTTGAGCGTCGATTTTTGTGATGCTCGTCAGGGGGGCGGAGCCTATGGA
AAAACGCCAGCAACGCGGCCTTTTTACGGTTCCTGGCCTTTTGCTGGCCTTTTGCTCACATGTTCTTTCC
TGCGTTATCCCCTGATTCTGTGGATAACCGTATTACCGCCTTTGAGTGAGCTGATACCGCTCGCCGCAGC
CGAACGACCGAGCGCAGCGAGTCAGTGAGCGAGGAAGCGGAAGAGCGCCCAATACGCAAACCGCCTCTCC
CCGCGCGTTGGCCGATTCATTAATGCAGCTGGCACGACAGGTTTCCCGACTGGAAAGCGGGCAGTGAGCG
CAACGCAATTAATGTGAGTTAGCTCACTCATTAGGCACCCCAGGCTTTACACTTTATGCTTCCGGCTCGT
ATGTTGTGTGGAATTGTGAGCGGATAACAATTTCACACAGGAAACAGCTATGACCATGATTACGCCAAGC
GCGCAATTAACCCTCACTAAAGGGAACAAAAGCTGGAGCTCGGTACCCGGGGATCTAGTGGATCCGCGAA
TTCCCGCCCGTAGCGCGCGCGCACCAGCGCGGCATCGCACCCGAGCACCAGCTCCCCCGTCGTCCAGATG
CCCACGGGCCACGTCGAGGCCGACGGGGAGAAATACACGTACCTACCTGGGGATCTCAACAGGCCCCGGG
TGGCCAACCAGGTCGTGGACGCGTTGTGCAGGTGCGTGATGTCCAGCTCCGTCGTCGGGTGCCGCCGGGC
CCCAACCGGCGGTCGGGGGGGCGGTGTATCACGCGGCCCGCTCGGGTGGCTCGCCGTCGCCACGTTGTCT
CCCCGCGGGAACGTCAGGGCCTCGGGGTCAGGGACGGCCGAAAACGTTACCCAGGCCCGGGAACGCAGCA
ACACGGAGGCGGTTGGATTGTGCAAGAGACCCTTAAGGGGGGCGACCGCGGGGGGAGGCTGGGCGGTCGG
CTCGACCGTGATGGGGGCGGGCAGGCTCGCGTTCGGGGGCCGGCCGAGTAGGTAGGTCTTCGAGATGTAA
AGCAGCTGGCCGGGGTCCCGCGGAAACTCGGCCGTGGTGACCAATACAAAACAAAAGCGCTCCTCGTACC
AGCGAAGAAGGGGCAGAGATGCCGTAGTCAGGTTTAGTTCGTCCGGCGGCGCCAGAAATCCGCGCGGTGG
TTTTTGGGGGTCGGGGGTGTTTGGCAGCCACAGACGCCCGGTGTTCGTGTCGCGCCAGTACATGCGGTCC
ATGCCCAGGCCATCCAAAAACCATGGGTCTGTCTGCTCAGTCCAGTCGTGGACCTGACCCCACGCAACGC
CCAAAAGAATAACCCCCACGAACCATAAACCATTCCCCATGGGGGACCCCGTCCCTAACCCACGGGGCCC
GTGGCTATGGCAGGGCTTGCCGCCCCGACGTTGGCTGCGAGCCCTGGGCCTTCACCCGAACTTGGGGGTT
GGGGTGGGGAAAAGGAAGAAACGCGGGCGTATTGGCCCCAATGGGGTCTCGGTGGGGTATCGACAGAGTG
CCAGCCCTGGGACCGAACCCCGCGTTTATGAACAAACGACCCAACACCCGTGCGTTTTATTCTGTCTTTT
TATTGCCGTCATAGCGCGGGTTCCTTCCGGTATTGTCTCCTTCCGTGTTTCAGTTAGCCTCCCCCATCTC
CCGGGCAAACGTGCGCGCCAGGTCGCAGATCGTCGGTATGGAGCCTGGGGTGGTGACGTGGGTCTGGACC
ATCCCGGAGGTAAGTTGCAGCAGGGCGTCCCGGCAGCCGGCGGGCGATTGGTCGTAATCCAGGATAAAGA
CGTGCATGGGACGGAGGCGTTTGGCCAAGACGTCCAAGGCCCAGGCAAACACGTTATACAGGTCGCCGTT
GGGGGCCAGCAACTCGGGGGCCCGAAACAGGGTAAATAACGTGTCCCCGATATGGGGTCGTGGGCCCGCG
TTGCTCTGGGGCTCGGCACCCTGGGGCGGCACGGCCGTCCCCGAAAGCTGTCCCCAATCCTCCCACCACG
ACCCGCCGCCCTGCAGATACCGCACCGTATTGGCAAGCAGCCCGTAAACGCGGCGAATCGCGGCCAGCAT
AGCCAGGTCAAGCCGCTCGCCGGGGCGCTGGCGTTTGGCCAGGCGGTCGATGTGTCTGTCCTCCGGAAGG
GCCCCCAACACGATGTTTGTGCCGGGCAAGGTCGGCGGGATGAGGGCCACGAACGCCAGCACGGCCTGGG
GGGTCATGCTGCCCATAAGGTATCGCGCGGCCGGGTAGCACAGGAGGGCGGCGATGGGATGGCGGTCGAA
GATGAGGGTGAGGGCCGGGGGCGGGGCATGTGAACTCCCAGCCTCCCCCCCGACATGAGGAGCCAGAACG
GCGTCGGTCACGGCATAAGGCATGCCCATTGTTATCTGGGCGCTTGTCATTACCACCGCCGCGTCCCCGG
CCGATATCTCACCCTGGTCGAGGCGGTGTTGTGTGGTGTAGATGTTCGCGATTGTCTCGGAAGCCCCCAG
CACCTGCCAGTAAGTCATCGGCTCGGGTACGTAGACGATATCGTCGCGCGAACCCAGGGCCACCAGCAGT
TGCGTGGTGGTGGTTTTCCCCATCCCGTGAGGACCGTCTATATAAACCCGCAGTAGCGTGGGCATTTTCC
GCTCCAGGCGGACTTCCGTGGCTTCTTGCTGCCGGCGAGGGCGCAACGCCGTACGTCGGTTGCTATGGCC
GCGAGAACGCGCAGCCTGGTCGAACGCAGACGCGTGTTGATGGCAGGGGTACGAAGCCATGGTGAATTCG
CGGATCCGTCGAAACTAAGTTCTTGGTGTTTTAAAACTAAAAAAAAGACTAACTATAAAAGTAGAATTTA
AGAAGTTTAAGAAATAGATTTACAGAATTACAATCAATACCTACCGTCTTTATATACTTATTAGTCAAGT
AGGGGAATAATTTCAGGGAACTGGTTTCAACCTTTTTTTTCAGCTTTTTCCAAATCAGAGAGAGCAGAAG
GTAATAGAAGGTGTAAGAAAATGAGATAGATACATGCGTGGGTCAATTGCCTTGTGTCATCATTTACTCC
AGGCAGGTTGCATCACTCCATTGAGGTTGTGCCCGTTTTTTGCCTGTTTGTGCCCCTGTTCTCTGTAGTT
GCGCTAAGAGAATGGACCTATGAACTGATGGTTGGTGAAGAAAACAATATTTTGGTGCTGGGATTCTTTT
TTTTTCTGGATGCCAGCTTAAAAAGCGGGCTCCATTATATTTAGTGGATGCCAGGAATAAACTGTTCACC
CAGACACCTACGATGTTATATATTCTGTGTAACCCGCCCCCTATTTTGGGCATGTACGGGTTACAGCAGA
ATTAAAAGGCTAATTTTTTGACTAAATAAAGTTAGGAAAATCACTACTATTAATTATTTACGTATTCTTT
GAAATGGCAGTATTGATAATGATAAACTCGACCTGCAGCCAAGCTTATCGATGATAAGCTGTCAAACATG
AGAATTCGATATCAAGCTTATCGATACCGTCGACTCTAGAGGATCCGGGATCGAAGAAATGATGGTAAAT
GAAATAGGAAATCAAGGAGCATGAAGGCAAAAGACAAATATAAGGGTCGAACGAAAAATAAAGTGAAAAG
TGTTGATATGATGTATTTGGCTTTGCGGCGCCGAAAAAACGAGTTTACGCAATTGCACAATCATGCTGAC
TCTGTGGCGGACCCGCGCTCTTGCCGGCCCGGCGATAACGCTGGGCGTGAGGCTGTGCCCGGCGGAGTTT
TTTGCGCCTGCATTTTCCAAGGTTTACCCTGCGCTAAGGGGCGAGATTGGAGAAGCAATAAGAATGCCGG
TTGGGGTTGCGATGATGACGACCACGACAACTGGTGTCATTATTTAAGTTGCCGAAAGAACCTGAGTGCA
TTTGCAACATGAGTATACTAGAAGAATGAGCCAAGACTTGCGAGACGCGAGTTTGCCGGTGGTGCGAACA
ATAGAGCGACCATGACCTTGAAGGTGAGACGCGCATAACCGCTAGAGTACTTTGAAGAGGAAACAGCAAT
AGGGTTGCTACCAGTATAAATAGACAGGTACATACAACACTGGAAATGGTTGTCTGTTTGAGTACGCTTT
CAATTCATTTGGGTGTGCACTTTATTATGTTACAATATGGAAGGGAACTTTACACTTCTCCTATGCACAT
ATATTAATTAAAGTCCAATGCTAGTAGAGAAGGGGGGTAACACCCCTCCGCGCTCTTTTCCGATTTTTTT
CTAAACCGTGGAATATTTCGGAT
Features (pLannotate 1.2.2; 30 found; start..end, strand, type, name):
      1..705     +  promoter       ADH1 promoter: S. cerevisiae ADH1; promoter for alcohol dehydrogenase 1
    732..773     -  misc_feature   MCS (fragment): pBluescript multiple cloning site
    775..2142    +  CDS            SLC29A1 (sequence withheld): S29A1_HUMAN - Also known as ENT1. Experimental evidence at protein level: Swiss-Prot protein existence level 1. Mediates both influx and efflux of nucleosides across the membrane (equilibrative transporter). It is sensitive (ES) to low concentrations of the inhibitor nitrobenzylmercaptopurine riboside (NBMPR) and is sodium-independent. It has a higher affinity for adenosine. Inhibited by dipyridamole and dilazep (anticancer chemotherapeutics drugs). From Homo sapiens (Human).
   2151..2243    +  misc_feature   MCS (fragment): pBluescript multiple cloning site
   2252..2270    -  promoter       T7 promoter: promoter for bacteriophage T7 RNA polymerase
   2278..2433    +  CDS            lacZα (fragment): LacZα fragment of β-galactosidase; lacZ fragment
   2437..2865    +  rep_origin     f1 ori (sequence partly withheld): f1 bacteriophage origin of replication; arrow indicates direction of (+) strand synthesis
   2893..2945    -  misc_feature   bom (fragment): basis of mobility region from pBR322
   2976..3053    +  CDS            YO192_YEAST (fragment): Experimental evidence at protein level: Swiss-Prot protein existence level 1. From Saccharomyces cerevisiae (strain ATCC 204508 / S288c) (Baker's yeast).
   3193..3600    +  promoter       LEU2 promoter: S. cerevisiae LEU2
   3601..4695    +  CDS            LEU2: 3-isopropylmalate dehydrogenase, required for leucine biosynthesis; S. cerevisiae LEU2; yeast auxotrophic marker
   5057..5173    -  CDS            NFS1 (fragment): NFS1_YEAST - Also known as SPL1 From Saccharomyces cerevisiae (strain ATCC 204508 / S288c) (Baker's yeast).
   5172..5222    -  misc_feature   bom (fragment): basis of mobility region from pBR322
   5324..5359    -  CDS            rop (fragment): Rop protein, which maintains plasmids at low copy number; rop
   5454..5558    +  promoter       AmpR promoter: bla
   5559..6419    +  CDS            AmpR: β-lactamase; bla; confers resistance to ampicillin, carbenicillin, and related antibiotics
   6590..7178    +  rep_origin     ori: high-copy-number ColE1/pMB1/pBR322/pUC origin of replication
   7361..7453    +  CDS            lacI (fragment): lac repressor; lacI; The lac repressor binds to the lac operator to inhibit transcription in E. coli. This inhibition can be relieved by adding lactose or isopropyl-β-D-thiogalactopyranoside (IPTG).
   7466..7487    +  protein_bind   CAP binding site: CAP binding activates transcription in the presence of cAMP. E. coli catabolite activator protein
   7502..7532    +  promoter       lac promoter: promoter for the E. coli lac operon
   7536..7558    +  protein_bind   lac operator (fragment): The lac repressor binds to the lac operator to inhibit transcription in E. coli. This inhibition can be relieved by adding lactose or isopropyl-β-D-thiogalactopyranoside (IPTG). lac repressor encoded by lacI
   7601..7619    +  promoter       T3 promoter: promoter for bacteriophage T3 RNA polymerase
   7632..7651    +  misc_feature   MCS (fragment): pUC18/19 multiple cloning site
   7664..8476    -  CDS            gH (fragment): GH_HHV11 - Experimental evidence at protein level: Swiss-Prot protein existence level 1. The heterodimer glycoprotein H-glycoprotein L is required for the fusion of viral and plasma membranes leading to virus entry into the host cell. Following initial binding to host receptor, membrane fusion is mediated by the fusion machinery composed of gB and the heterodimer gH/gL. May also be involved in the fusion between the virion envelope and the outer nuclear membrane during virion morphogenesis. From Human herpesvirus 1 (strain 17) (HHV-1) (Human herpes simplex virus 1).
   8676..8724    -  polyA_signal   HSV TK poly(A) signal: herpes simplex virus thymidine kinase polyadenylation signal (Cole and Stacy, 1985)
   8766..9896    -  CDS            HSV TK: herpes simplex virus thymidine kinase confers sensitivity to nucleoside analogs such as acyclovir or ganciclovir
   9915..10558   -  promoter       GAP promoter: S. cerevisiae TDH3; promoter for glyceraldehyde-3-phosphate dehydrogenase
  10577..10601   -  promoter       tet promoter (fragment): E. coli promoter for tetracycline efflux protein gene
  10608..10640   +  misc_feature   MCS (fragment): pBluescript multiple cloning site
  10697..11035   +  CDS            YO085_YEAST: Protein predicted: Swiss-Prot protein existence level 4. From Saccharomyces cerevisiae (strain ATCC 204508 / S288c) (Baker's yeast).
