[The description below was written by a language model from this plasmid's Addgene catalogue record and pLannotate feature annotations shown in this document.]
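Description:
p405-BrdU-Inc is a yeast expression plasmid built on pRS405, an integrating shuttle backbone. The feature table shows no yeast replication origin or centromere, so stable maintenance in Saccharomyces cerevisiae depends on insertion into the genome, with selection through the LEU2 auxotrophic marker under its own promoter. In E. coli it is propagated at high copy from a ColE1/pUC-type origin with ampicillin resistance (bla). The usual pBluescript-derived remnants are also present: an f1 origin, lacZα and lac promoter/operator fragments, T3 and T7 promoters, and pieces of the multiple cloning site. The catalogue lists a total size of 11,498 bp, whereas the sequenced record behind the annotation is 11,399 nt.

The payload is two independent expression cassettes that together allow budding yeast to take up and incorporate bromodeoxyuridine. Herpes simplex virus thymidine kinase is driven by the strong constitutive GPD (TDH3/GAP) promoter. It is followed by its native HSV TK polyadenylation region and a flanking fragment of the viral gH gene, apparently carried over with the viral genomic insert. This kinase supplies the thymidine salvage activity that S. cerevisiae naturally lacks, phosphorylating BrdU so it can enter the nucleotide pool. The second cassette places the human equilibrative nucleoside transporter ENT1 (SLC29A1), cloned between SalI and ClaI sites, under the ADH1 promoter, which improves import of the nucleoside analogue from the medium. The annotation does not identify a dedicated terminator for ENT1. According to the record, the plasmid belongs to a vector set for simplified construction of BrdU-incorporating yeast strains, and this is the LEU2-marked version. Such strains are typically used to label newly synthesized DNA in replication studies.
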