Addgene plasmid #71791: p405-BrdU-Inc
Purpose: BrdU-incorporating plasmid with selectable marker LEU2
Depositing lab: Oscar Aparicio. Depositing organization: University of Southern California. Publication: New vectors for simplified construction of BrdU-Incorporating strains of Saccharomyces cerevisiae. Viggiani CJ, Aparicio OM. Yeast. 2006 Oct-Nov;23(14-15):1045-51. 10.1002/yea.1406 PubMed 17083135.
Backbone
  Vector backbone: pRS405
  Backbone size w/o insert (bp): 5504
  Total vector size (bp): 11498
  Vector type: Yeast Expression
  Selectable markers: LEU2
Growth in bacteria
  Bacterial resistance: Ampicillin, 100 μg/mL
  Growth temperature: 37°C
  Growth strain: DH5alpha
  Copy number: High Copy
Gene/Insert 1
  Gene/Insert name: Thymidine Kinase
  Species: Herpers Simplex Virus
  Insert size (bp): 2100
  GenBank ID: J02224.1
  Promoter: GPD
  Cloning method: Unknown
  Sequencing primers: 5′ cgccagggttttcccagtcacgac
Gene/Insert 2
  Gene/Insert name: ENT1
  Species: H. sapiens (human)
  Insert size (bp): 1300
  GenBank ID: AF079117.1
  Entrez Gene: SLC29A1 (a.k.a. AUG, ENT1, hENT1)
  Promoter: ADH1
  Cloning method: Restriction Enzyme; 5′ cloning site SalI (not destroyed); 3′ cloning site ClaI (not destroyed)
  Sequencing primers: 5′ cgccagggttttcccagtcacgac; 3′ agcggataacaatttcacacagg
Resource information
  A portion of this plasmid was derived from a plasmid made by: HSV-TK from E. Schwob hENT1 from C. Cass
Terms and licenses: Academic/Nonprofit Terms; Industry Terms: Not Available to Industry
How to cite: p405-BrdU-Inc was a gift from Oscar Aparicio (Addgene plasmid # 71791 ; http://n2t.net/addgene:71791 ; RRID:Addgene_71791)
