>Addgene plasmid #71791 | p405-BrdU-Inc | addgene partial sequence | sequence record 136634 | M13-F20 5'-TGTAAAACGACGGCCAGT-3'
CTATAGGGCGAATTGGGTACCGGGCCCCCCCTCGAGGTCGACGGTATCGATAAGCTTGATATCGAATTCC
TGCAGCCCGGGGGATCCACTAGTTCTAGAGCGGCCGCCTCGAGTCA
[981 nt withheld, positions 117-1097]
