>Addgene plasmid #71791 | p405-BrdU-Inc | addgene partial sequence | sequence record 136635 | pRSII-F1 5'-CGGCATCAGAGCAGATTGTAC-3'
TATCGACTACGTCGTTAAGGCCGTTTCTGACAGAGTAAAATTCTTGAGGGAACTTTCACCATTATGGGAA
ATGGTTCAAGAAGGTATTGACTTAAACTCCATCAAATGGTCAGGTCATTGAGTGTTTTTTATTTGTTGTA
TTTTTTTTTTTTTAGAGAAAATCCTCCAATATATAAATTAGGAATCATAGTTTCATGATTTTCTGTTACA
CCTAACTTTTTGTGTGGTGCCCTCCTCCTTGTCAATATTAATGTTAAAGTGCAATTCTTTTTCCTTATCA
CGTTGAGCCATTAGTATCAATTTGCTTACCTGTATTCCTTTACATCCTCCTTTTTCTCCTTCTTGATAAA
TGTATGTAGATTGCGTATATAGTTTCGTCTACCCTATGAACATATTCCATTTTGTAATTTCGTGTCGTTT
CTATTATGAATTTCATTTATAAAGTTTATGTACAAATATCATAAAAAAAGAGAATCTTTTTAAGCAAGGA
TTTTCTTAACTTCTTCGGCGACAGCATCACCGACTTCGGTGGTACTGTTGGAACCACCTAAATCACCAGT
TCTGATACCTGCATCCAAAACCTTTTTAACTGCATCTTCAATGGCCTTACCTTCTTCAGGCAAGTTCAAT
GACAATTTCAACATCATTGCAGCAGACAAGATAGTGGCGATAGGGTTGACCTTATTCTTTGGCAAATCTG
GAGCAGAACCGTGGCATGGTTCGTACAAACCAAATGCGGTGTTCTTGTCTGGCAAAGAGGCCAAGGACGC
AGATGGCAACAAACCCAAGGAACCTGGGATAACGGAGGCTTCATCGGAGATGATATCACCAAACATGTTG
CTGGTGATTATAATACCATTTAGGTGGGTTGGGTTCTTAACTAGGATCATGGCGGCAGAATCAATCAATT
GATGTTGAACCTTCAATGTAGGGAATTCGTTCTTGATGGTTTCCTCCACAGTTTTTCTCCATAATCTTGA
AGAGGCCAAAACATTAGCTTTATCCAAGGACCAAATAGGCAATGGTGGCTCATGTTGTAGGGCCATGAAA
GCGGCCATTCTTGTGATTCTTTGCACTTC
